>Addgene plasmid #170918 | pUC19_HR-BirA-FLAG_Ago2 | addgene full sequence | sequence record 337716 | Addgene NGS Result
TCGCGCGTTTCGGTGATGACGGTGAAAACCTCTGACACATGCAGCTCCCGGAGACGGTCACAGCTTGTCT
GTAAGCGGATGCCGGGAGCAGACAAGCCCGTCAGGGCGCGTCAGCGGGTGTTGGCGGGTGTCGGGGCTGG
CTTAACTATGCGGCATCAGAGCAGATTGTACTGAGAGTGCACCATATGCGGTGTGAAATACCGCACAGAT
GCGTAAGGAGAAAATACCGCATCAGGCGCCATTCGCCATTCAGGCTGCGCAACTGTTGGGAAGGGCGATC
GGTGCGGGCCTCTTCGCTATTACGCCAGCTGGCGAAAGGGGGATGTGCTGCAAGGCGATTAAGTTGGGTA
ACGCCAGGGTTTTCCCAGTCACGACGTTGTAAAACGACGGCCAGTGAATTCGAGCTCGGTACCCGGGGAT
CGAGTACCGCCCTCCGCTCGGCTCCAGGAGCGGGGTGGGGAAATGCGTCCGTGTTTTTAAGTTTTCTGGA
ACTTTTCCAGAGAAACGGGCACGCTGGTGGGAAAGGGGTGCCACGGCGGCCACCCGCTCCGCTAGGAAAT
CGCAGGGCGATTAGCACTTGAATGGGGAGGGCGGCTGCCCGGCGTGAAACTGCGTCCAAGCGACCGATCG
CGGTCCCGGGGCCCCGTGGTTCGGTTCCCGACCCGTCCAGCTCCCCGCCCCAGGCCCGCCGTGCTGGGCC
CCACAGCTATGCGCTCGGGAACGGCGGGAGGAGCGCTGCGGGAGGACGGAGACCCGTTGCAGGCCGAGCC
TGGGCCCCCGCACACGTCCCGGTGGCGCTGCTCGGGTGCACTGGGCCTCCCGGCCCCGAGGCCCTGCCCG
GCCGCCCCGAGGCTACGCCGCGGCCCCACAGGCCCCGCCGCCCTCGCCTGCCCCGCCCGCCAACCGCCAA
CCGCCGCGGCACGAGTGCCGGGCGCCGCGCGGACTCACCGGGGCCGGCTCCCGAGTACTTCTCGGCGCTC
CGCAGGCTGATCTCGCCGCCCATCCAGGGCTTGATGATGCCGTCCTGCTCCAGCAGCAGGGCGCCCTGCT
TGTCGATGCCCCGGCTGATGCCGAAGATCTCCTTGTCGCCGATGATCAGCTTCACGGGCCGGTTGATGAA
GTTGTCCAGCTTCTCCCACCGGCTCAGGTAGGGGGCCAGGCCCTCCTGCTCGAACAGCTCCAGGGCGGCC
CGCAGCTCCCGGATCAGCATGGCGGCCAGGGTGTTCCGGTCCAGGTTGATGCCGGCCTCCTGCAGGGTGA
TCCAGCCCTGGTTCACCACGCTCTCCTCCACCCGCCGCATGGCCATGTTGATGCCGGCGCCGATCACGAT
CTGGGCGGCGTCGCCGGTCTTGCCGGTCAGCTCCACCAGGATGCCGGCCAGCTTCCGGTCCTGCAGGTAC
AGGTCGTTGGGCCACTTCACCCGCACCTTGTCGGCGCCCAGCTTCCGCAGCACCTCGGCCATCACGATGC
CGATCACCAGGCTCAGGCCGATGGCGGCGGCGGGGCCCTGCTCCAGCCGCCAGAACATGCTCAGGTACAG
GTTGGCGCCGAAGGGGCTGAACCACTTCCGGCCCCGGCCGCCCCGGCCGGCCTGCTGGTACTCGGCGATG
CAGGCGTCGCCGCTCTTCAGCTCGCCGATCCGGTCCAGCAGGTACTGGTTGGTGCTGTCGATCACGGGCA
GCACGGCCACGCTGCCGCCGTCCAGCTGGCCCAGGATCTGCTTGGCGTTCAGCAGCTGGATGGGCTCGGG
CAGGCTGTAGCCCTTGCCGGGCACGGTGAACACGTCCACGCCCCAGTCCCGCAGGGTCTGGATGTGCTTG
TTGATGGCGGCCCGGCTCATGCCCAGGGTCTCGCCCAGCTGCTCGCCGCTGTGGAACTCGCCGTTGGCCA
GCAGGGCGATCAGCTTCAGGGGCACGGTGTTGTCCTTCATGGTGGCGCTAGCTGGATCCTTAATTAATGG
CGCACCGTTTAAACTGGCGGCTTTATCGTCATCGTCTTTGTAGTCCATGGTGGCGTTGCCGAGGGCCGCG
GCCGAGGGCCGGCCGCGCGCTCCACGGGCCCCGACGCCGCGAGCCGCGAGGAGCCGCCGGCCGCTCGATC
CGCCCCGGCGCGGCCGCCTCGCAGAACAGGTTTACCCGACGCGGCCGGGGCGGCGGGCGGAGGCGGCGGG
AGCGGAGGGGGGGGGGAGCGGGAGGAGGGAGGGGAGGAGGAGGGGCGAGAGGGACGACGAGGGAGGGGAC
GGCGGGGAGGGAGGGAAGGAGGGGACAGCGGGGAGGGAGGAGGCGGGGAGGAGGGAAGGTGGCAGGGAGA
GAGGGGGGCAGGGGAGGAGGCTGGAGGCGGCGCGCGCCGGCGGGATGGGGGGGGGGGGACTCGCTGTGGC
GGCCCCCCGCGTGCTTGCCCTGAATGAGGGACCCCAGAAGCGACCCAGGGCACGCGAGCCGAGACCTTCC
CTGCGGCCGAGCGAGGCGACGTCTGGTTTCCGGGCGCGGCCAGCCCGGCACTGCGACCAGAGTCGGAGTC
CTCCGATCCTCTAGAGTCGACCTGCAGGCATGCAAGCTTGGCGTAATCATGGTCATAGCTGTTTCCTGTG
TGAAATTGTTATCCGCTCACAATTCCACACAACATACGAGCCGGAAGCATAAAGTGTAAAGCCTGGGGTG
CCTAATGAGTGAGCTAACTCACATTAATTGCGTTGCGCTCACTGCCCGCTTTCCAGTCGGGAAACCTGTC
GTGCCAGCTGCATTAATGAATCGGCCAACGCGCGGGGAGAGGCGGTTTGCGTATTGGGCGCTCTTCCGCT
TCCTCGCTCACTGACTCGCTGCGCTCGGTCGTTCGGCTGCGGCGAGCGGTATCAGCTCACTCAAAGGCGG
TAATACGGTTATCCACAGAATCAGGGGATAACGCAGGAAAGAACATGTGAGCAAAAGGCCAGCAAAAGGC
CAGGAACCGTAAAAAGGCCGCGTTGCTGGCGTTTTTCCATAGGCTCCGCCCCCCTGACGAGCATCACAAA
AATCGACGCTCAAGTCAGAGGTGGCGAAACCCGACAGGACTATAAAGATACCAGGCGTTTCCCCCTGGAA
GCTCCCTCGTGCGCTCTCCTGTTCCGACCCTGCCGCTTACCGGATACCTGTCCGCCTTTCTCCCTTCGGG
AAGCGTGGCGCTTTCTCATAGCTCACGCTGTAGGTATCTCAGTTCGGTGTAGGTCGTTCGCTCCAAGCTG
GGCTGTGTGCACGAACCCCCCGTTCAGCCCGACCGCTGCGCCTTATCCGGTAACTATCGTCTTGAGTCCA
ACCCGGTAAGACACGACTTATCGCCACTGGCAGCAGCCACTGGTAACAGGATTAGCAGAGCGAGGTATGT
AGGCGGTGCTACAGAGTTCTTGAAGTGGTGGCCTAACTACGGCTACACTAGAAGAACAGTATTTGGTATC
TGCGCTCTGCTGAAGCCAGTTACCTTCGGAAAAAGAGTTGGTAGCTCTTGATCCGGCAAACAAACCACCG
CTGGTAGCGGTGGTTTTTTTGTTTGCAAGCAGCAGATTACGCGCAGAAAAAAAGGATCTCAAGAAGATCC
TTTGATCTTTTCTACGGGGTCTGACGCTCAGTGGAACGAAAACTCACGTTAAGGGATTTTGGTCATGAGA
TTATCAAAAAGGATCTTCACCTAGATCCTTTTAAATTAAAAATGAAGTTTTAAATCAATCTAAAGTATAT
ATGAGTAAACTTGGTCTGACAGTTACCAATGCTTAATCAGTGAGGCACCTATCTCAGCGATCTGTCTATT
TCGTTCATCCATAGTTGCCTGACTCCCCGTCGTGTAGATAACTACGATACGGGAGGGCTTACCATCTGGC
CCCAGTGCTGCAATGATACCGCGAGACCCACGCTCACCGGCTCCAGATTTATCAGCAATAAACCAGCCAG
CCGGAAGGGCCGAGCGCAGAAGTGGTCCTGCAACTTTATCCGCCTCCATCCAGTCTATTAATTGTTGCCG
GGAAGCTAGAGTAAGTAGTTCGCCAGTTAATAGTTTGCGCAACGTTGTTGCCATTGCTACAGGCATCGTG
GTGTCACGCTCGTCGTTTGGTATGGCTTCATTCAGCTCCGGTTCCCAACGATCAAGGCGAGTTACATGAT
CCCCCATGTTGTGCAAAAAAGCGGTTAGCTCCTTCGGTCCTCCGATCGTTGTCAGAAGTAAGTTGGCCGC
AGTGTTATCACTCATGGTTATGGCAGCACTGCATAATTCTCTTACTGTCATGCCATCCGTAAGATGCTTT
TCTGTGACTGGTGAGTACTCAACCAAGTCATTCTGAGAATAGTGTATGCGGCGACCGAGTTGCTCTTGCC
CGGCGTCAATACGGGATAATACCGCGCCACATAGCAGAACTTTAAAAGTGCTCATCATTGGAAAACGTTC
TTCGGGGCGAAAACTCTCAAGGATCTTACCGCTGTTGAGATCCAGTTCGATGTAACCCACTCGTGCACCC
AACTGATCTTCAGCATCTTTTACTTTCACCAGCGTTTCTGGGTGAGCAAAAACAGGAAGGCAAAATGCCG
CAAAAAAGGGAATAAGGGCGACACGGAAATGTTGAATACTCATACTCTTCCTTTTTCAATATTATTGAAG
CATTTATCAGGGTTATTGTCTCATGAGCGGATACATATTTGAATGTATTTAGAAAAATAAACAAATAGGG
GTTCCGCGCACATTTCCCCGAAAAGTGCCACCTGACGTCTAAGAAACCATTATTATCATGACATTAACCT
ATAAAAATAGGCGTATCACGAGGCCCTTTCGTC
Features (pLannotate 1.2.2; 13 found; start..end, strand, type, name):
    137..236     +  misc_feature   bom (fragment): basis of mobility region from pBR322
    242..399     -  CDS            lacZα (fragment): LacZα fragment of β-galactosidase; lacZ fragment
    968..1930    -  CDS            birA: BIRA_ECOLI - Also known as bioR, dhbB. Experimental evidence at protein level: Swiss-Prot protein existence level 1. Acts both as a biotin--[acetyl-CoA-carboxylase] ligase and a biotin-operon repressor. In the presence of ATP, BirA activates biotin to form the BirA-biotinyl-5'-adenylate (BirA-bio-5'-AMP or holoBirA) complex. HoloBirA can either transfer the biotinyl moiety to the biotin carboxyl carrier protein (BCCP) subunit of acetyl-CoA carboxylase, or bind to the biotin operator site and inhibit transcription of the operon. From Escherichia coli (strain K12).
   1982..2006    -  CDS            3xFLAG (fragment): three tandem FLAG® epitope tags
   2525..2559    +  misc_feature   MCS (fragment): pUC18/19 multiple cloning site
   2596..2612    -  protein_bind   lac operator: The lac repressor binds to the lac operator to inhibit transcription in E. coli. This inhibition can be relieved by adding lactose or isopropyl-β-D-thiogalactopyranoside (IPTG). lac repressor encoded by lacI
   2620..2650    -  promoter       lac promoter: promoter for the E. coli lac operon
   2665..2686    -  protein_bind   CAP binding site: CAP binding activates transcription in the presence of cAMP. E. coli catabolite activator protein
   2699..2791    -  CDS            lacI (fragment): lac repressor; lacI; The lac repressor binds to the lac operator to inhibit transcription in E. coli. This inhibition can be relieved by adding lactose or isopropyl-β-D-thiogalactopyranoside (IPTG).
   2974..3562    -  rep_origin     ori: high-copy-number ColE1/pMB1/pBR322/pUC origin of replication
   3733..4593    -  CDS            AmpR: β-lactamase; bla; confers resistance to ampicillin, carbenicillin, and related antibiotics
   4594..4698    -  promoter       AmpR promoter: bla
   4793..35      +  CDS            rop (fragment) (across the origin): Rop protein, which maintains plasmids at low copy number; rop
