[The description below was written by a language model from this plasmid's Addgene catalogue record and pLannotate feature annotations shown in this document.]
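Description:
pUC19_HR-BirA-FLAG_Ago2 is a homology-directed repair donor plasmid built on the pUC19 cloning backbone, designed to knock a BirA-FLAG tag into the endogenous mouse Ago2 locus. It is catalogued as a mammalian expression vector, but the feature table shows no mammalian promoter, polyadenylation signal or mammalian selection marker. It therefore works as a repair template rather than an expression cassette, and the tagged protein would be expressed from the native Ago2 regulatory context once integration has occurred. In bacteria the plasmid is maintained at high copy through the ColE1/pUC origin and selected with ampicillin via the β-lactamase gene and its own promoter.

The insert of roughly 2.1 kb sits in the pUC19 multiple cloning site, interrupting lacZα. It contains the E. coli biotin ligase BirA coding sequence and a FLAG epitope, which the annotation detects only as a partial match to 3xFLAG. The unannotated stretches on either side of these features, between the lacZα fragment and the remaining MCS, presumably correspond to the left and right Ago2 homology arms, although the annotation does not mark them. The lac promoter, operator and CAP site listed as the promoter are backbone remnants of pUC19 and are not relevant to function in mammalian cells.

The record does not say whether the BirA carries a promiscuous (BioID-type) mutation, which end of Ago2 is tagged, or which nuclease or guide RNA is paired with the donor. BirA fusions are generally used for biotinylation-based labelling and capture of associated proteins, with FLAG allowing detection or immunoprecipitation. The associated study concerns Argonaute proteins in mouse embryonic stem cells.
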