Addgene plasmid #170918: pUC19_HR-BirA-FLAG_Ago2
Purpose: Encodes BirA-FLAG with left and right homology arms for endogenous tagging of Ago2
Depositing lab: Constance Ciaudo. Depositing organization: ETH Zurich (Swiss Federal Institute of Technology). Publication: AGO1 regulates pericentromeric regions in mouse embryonic stem cells. Muller M, Fah T, Schaefer M, Hermes V, Luitz J, Stalder P, Arora R, Ngondo RP, Ciaudo C. Life Sci Alliance. 2022 Mar 2;5(6). pii: 5/6/e202101277. doi: 10.26508/lsa.202101277. Print 2022 Jun. PubMed 35236760.
Backbone
  Vector backbone: pUC19
  Backbone manufacturer: Joachim Messing Lab (Addgene #50005)
  Backbone size w/o insert (bp): 2660
  Vector type: Mammalian Expression
Growth in bacteria
  Bacterial resistance: Ampicillin, 100 μg/mL
  Growth temperature: 37°C
  Growth strain: DH5alpha
  Copy number: High Copy
Gene/Insert
  Gene/Insert name: BirA-FLAG
  Species: M. musculus (mouse), Synthetic
  Insert size (bp): 2135
  Promoter: lac
  Cloning method: Ligation Independent Cloning
  Sequencing primers: 5′ M13_Fw: TGTAAAACGACGGCCAG; 3′ M13_Rv: CAGGAAACAGCTATGAC
Terms and licenses: Academic/Nonprofit Terms; Industry Terms: Not Available to Industry
How to cite: pUC19_HR-BirA-FLAG_Ago2 was a gift from Constance Ciaudo (Addgene plasmid # 170918 ; http://n2t.net/addgene:170918 ; RRID:Addgene_170918)
